Addgene plasmid #169192: pET11a_His-TEV-PLpro (nsp3) (SARS-CoV-2)
Purpose: To express SARS-CoV-2 Papain-like protease in E. coli
Depositing lab: John Diffley. Depositing organization: Francis Crick Institute. Publication: Identifying SARS-CoV-2 antiviral compounds by screening for small molecule inhibitors of Nsp3 papain-like protease. Lim CT, Tan KW, Wu M, Ulferts R, Armstrong LA, Ozono E, Drury LS, Milligan JC, Zeisner TU, Zeng J, Weissmann F, Canal B, Bineva-Todd G, Howell M, O'Reilly N, Beale R, Kulathu Y, Labib K, Diffley JFX. Biochem J. 2021 Jul 16;478(13):2517-2531. doi: 10.1042/BCJ20210244. PubMed 34198325.
Backbone
  Vector backbone: pET11a
  Total vector size (bp): 6634
  Vector type: Unspecified
Growth in bacteria
  Bacterial resistance: Ampicillin, 100 μg/mL
  Growth temperature: 37°C
  Growth strain: DH5alpha
  Copy number: Low Copy
Gene/Insert
  Gene/Insert name: 6His-TEV-nsp3_E746-K1060 (pp1ab_E1564-K1878) (alt names: His-TEV-PLpro; SARS-CoV-2 Papain-like protease)
  Species: Synthetic; SARS-CoV-2
  Mutation: Codon optimised for E. coli
  Entrez Gene: ORF1ab (a.k.a. GU280_gp01)
  Promoter: T7
  Tag / fusion protein: 6His-TEV (N terminal on insert)
  Cloning method: Gibson Cloning
  Sequencing primers: 5′ ATGCGACTCCTGCATTAG; 3′ TCCTTTCGGGCTTTGTTAGCAG
Terms and licenses: Academic/Nonprofit Terms; Industry Terms: Not Available to Industry
How to cite: pET11a_His-TEV-PLpro (nsp3) (SARS-CoV-2) was a gift from John Diffley (Addgene plasmid # 169192 ; http://n2t.net/addgene:169192 ; RRID:Addgene_169192)
