[The description below was written by a language model from this plasmid's Addgene catalogue record, the feature table of its GenBank file and pLannotate feature annotations shown in this document.]
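Description:
pET11a_His-TEV-PLpro (nsp3) (SARS-CoV-2) is a 6.6 kb bacterial expression plasmid built on the pET11a backbone for producing the SARS-CoV-2 papain-like protease in E. coli. It is propagated through a ColE1/pBR322-type origin. The retained rop gene and bom region are consistent with the low copy number recorded for it. Selection is with ampicillin through the β-lactamase gene (AmpR). Several tetracycline-resistance fragments in the annotation are non-functional remnants of the pBR322-derived backbone.

The insert is a synthetic, E. coli codon-optimised sequence encoding residues E746–K1060 of nsp3 (E1564–K1878 of polyprotein pp1ab), which is the PLpro domain. It was introduced by Gibson cloning. The automated annotation correctly matches this region to the SARS-CoV-2 replicase polyprotein, but the nsp10 functional text attached to that match is generic to the polyprotein entry and does not describe this fragment. At the N terminus the protease carries a 6xHis tag followed by a TEV protease cleavage site, so the protein can be captured by metal-affinity chromatography and the tag then removed.

Transcription is driven by a T7 promoter with an adjacent lac operator, followed by the T7 gene 10 ribosome binding site, and ends at a T7 terminator. The plasmid-borne lacI gene supplies repressor, so expression stays low until induced with IPTG in a host that provides T7 RNA polymerase. The depositor's record and the repository's sequencing result differ by three nucleotides in length and start at different positions, but they describe the same architecture. According to the associated publication, the recombinant enzyme was used in screens for small-molecule inhibitors of nsp3 PLpro.
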