LOCUS       Exported 6634 bp ds-DNA circular SYN 25-MAR-2021
DEFINITION  synthetic circular DNA.
ACCESSION   .
VERSION     .
KEYWORDS    .
SOURCE      synthetic DNA construct
  ORGANISM  synthetic DNA construct
REFERENCE   1 (bases 1 to 6634)
  AUTHORS   .
  TITLE     Direct Submission
  JOURNAL   Exported Thursday, Mar 25, 2021 from SnapGene 5.2.4
            https://www.snapgene.com
FEATURES             Location/Qualifiers
     source          1..6634
                     /organism="synthetic DNA construct"
                     /mol_type="other DNA"
     promoter        139..167
                     /label=Amp prom
     CDS             407..1066
                     /label=AmpR
     rep_origin      1218..1846
                     /direction=RIGHT
                     /label=ColE1 origin
     misc_feature    complement(3761..4852)
                     /label=lacI
     misc_feature    5230..5249
                     /label=T7
     misc_feature    5249..5271
                     /label=LacO
     misc_feature    5304..5309
                     /label=RBS or Shine-Dalgarno
     misc_feature    5321..5338
                     /label=6His
     misc_feature    5339..5359
                     /label=TEV CS
                     /label=TEV site QG
     misc_feature    5363..6307
                     /label=coPapain-like Protease (nsp3)
                     /label=coPlPro-Nsp3
ORIGIN
        1 ttcttgaaga cgaaagggcc tcgtgatacg cctattttta taggttaatg tcatgataat
       61 aatggtttct tagacgtcag gtggcacttt tcggggaaat gtgcgcggaa cccctatttg
      121 tttatttttc taaatacatt caaatatgta tccgctcatg agacaataac cctgataaat
      181 gcttcaataa tattgaaaaa ggaagagtat gagtattcaa catttccgtg tcgcccttat
      241 tccctttttt gcggcatttt gccttcctgt ttttgctcac ccagaaacgc tggtgaaagt
      301 aaaagatgct gaagatcagt tgggtgcacg agtgggttac atcgaactgg atctcaacag
      361 cggtaagatc cttgagagtt ttcgccccga agaacgtttt ccaatgatga gcacttttaa
      421 agttctgcta tgtggcgcgg tattatcccg tgttgacgcc gggcaagagc aactcggtcg
      481 ccgcatacac tattctcaga atgacttggt tgagtactca ccagtcacag aaaagcatct
      541 tacggatggc atgacagtaa gagaattatg cagtgctgcc ataaccatga gtgataacac
      601 tgcggccaac ttacttctga caacgatcgg aggaccgaag gagctaaccg cttttttgca
      661 caacatgggg gatcatgtaa ctcgccttga tcgttgggaa ccggagctga atgaagccat
      721 accaaacgac gagcgtgaca ccacgatgcc tgcagcaatg gcaacaacgt tgcgcaaact
      781 attaactggc gaactactta ctctagcttc ccggcaacaa ttaatagact ggatggaggc
      841 ggataaagtt gcaggaccac ttctgcgctc ggcccttccg gctggctggt ttattgctga
      901 taaatctgga gccggtgagc gtgggtctcg cggtatcatt gcagcactgg ggccagatgg
      961 taagccctcc cgtatcgtag ttatctacac gacggggagt caggcaacta tggatgaacg
     1021 aaatagacag atcgctgaga taggtgcctc actgattaag cattggtaac tgtcagacca
     1081 agtttactca tatatacttt agattgattt aaaacttcat ttttaattta aaaggatcta
     1141 ggtgaagatc ctttttgata atctcatgac caaaatccct taacgtgagt tttcgttcca
     1201 ctgagcgtca gaccccgtag aaaagatcaa aggatcttct tgagatcctt tttttctgcg
     1261 cgtaatctgc tgcttgcaaa caaaaaaacc accgctacca gcggtggttt gtttgccgga
     1321 tcaagagcta ccaactcttt ttccgaaggt aactggcttc agcagagcgc agataccaaa
     1381 tactgtcctt ctagtgtagc cgtagttagg ccaccacttc aagaactctg tagcaccgcc
     1441 tacatacctc gctctgctaa tcctgttacc agtggctgct gccagtggcg ataagtcgtg
     1501 tcttaccggg ttggactcaa gacgatagtt accggataag gcgcagcggt cgggctgaac
     1561 ggggggttcg tgcacacagc ccagcttgga gcgaacgacc tacaccgaac tgagatacct
     1621 acagcgtgag ctatgagaaa gcgccacgct tcccgaaggg agaaaggcgg acaggtatcc
     1681 ggtaagcggc agggtcggaa caggagagcg cacgagggag cttccagggg gaaacgcctg
     1741 gtatctttat agtcctgtcg ggtttcgcca cctctgactt gagcgtcgat ttttgtgatg
     1801 ctcgtcaggg gggcggagcc tatggaaaaa cgccagcaac gcggcctttt tacggttcct
     1861 ggccttttgc tggccttttg ctcacatgtt ctttcctgcg ttatcccctg attctgtgga
     1921 taaccgtatt accgcctttg agtgagctga taccgctcgc cgcagccgaa cgaccgagcg
     1981 cagcgagtca gtgagcgagg aagcggaaga gcgcctgatg cggtattttc tccttacgca
     2041 tctgtgcggt atttcacacc gcatatatgg tgcactctca gtacaatctg ctctgatgcc
     2101 gcatagttaa gccagtatac actccgctat cgctacgtga ctgggtcatg gctgcgcccc
     2161 gacacccgcc aacacccgct gacgcgccct gacgggcttg tctgctcccg gcatccgctt
     2221 acagacaagc tgtgaccgtc tccgggagct gcatgtgtca gaggttttca ccgtcatcac
     2281 cgaaacgcgc gaggcagctg cggtaaagct catcagcgtg gtcgtgaagc gattcacaga
     2341 tgtctgcctg ttcatccgcg tccagctcgt tgagtttctc cagaagcgtt aatgtctggc
     2401 ttctgataaa gcgggccatg ttaagggcgg ttttttcctg tttggtcact gatgcctccg
     2461 tgtaaggggg atttctgttc atgggggtaa tgataccgat gaaacgagag aggatgctca
     2521 cgatacgggt tactgatgat gaacatgccc ggttactgga acgttgtgag ggtaaacaac
     2581 tggcggtatg gatgcggcgg gaccagagaa aaatcactca gggtcaatgc cagcgcttcg
     2641 ttaatacaga tgtaggtgtt ccacagggta gccagcagca tcctgcgatg cagatccgga
     2701 acataatggt gcagggcgct gacttccgcg tttccagact ttacgaaaca cggaaaccga
     2761 agaccattca tgttgttgct caggtcgcag acgttttgca gcagcagtcg cttcacgttc
     2821 gctcgcgtat cggtgattca ttctgctaac cagtaaggca accccgccag cctagccggg
     2881 tcctcaacga caggagcacg atcatgcgca cccgtggcca ggacccaacg ctgcccgaga
     2941 tgcgccgcgt gcggctgctg gagatggcgg acgcgatgga tatgttctgc caagggttgg
     3001 tttgcgcatt cacagttctc cgcaagaatt gattggctcc aattcttgga gtggtgaatc
     3061 cgttagcgag gtgccgccgg cttccattca ggtcgaggtg gcccggctcc atgcaccgcg
     3121 acgcaacgcg gggaggcaga caaggtatag ggcggcgcct acaatccatg ccaacccgtt
     3181 ccatgtgctc gccgaggcgg cataaatcgc cgtgacgatc agcggtccag tgatcgaagt
     3241 taggctggta agagccgcga gcgatccttg aagctgtccc tgatggtcgt catctacctg
     3301 cctggacagc atggcctgca acgcgggcat cccgatgccg ccggaagcga gaagaatcat
     3361 aatggggaag gccatccagc ctcgcgtcgc gaacgccagc aagacgtagc ccagcgcgtc
     3421 ggccgccatg ccggcgataa tggcctgctt ctcgccgaaa cgtttggtgg cgggaccagt
     3481 gacgaaggct tgagcgaggg cgtgcaagat tccgaatacc gcaagcgaca ggccgatcat
     3541 cgtcgcgctc cagcgaaagc ggtcctcgcc gaaaatgacc cagagcgctg ccggcacctg
     3601 tcctacgagt tgcatgataa agaagacagt cataagtgcg gcgacgatag tcatgccccg
     3661 cgcccaccgg aaggagctga ctgggttgaa ggctctcaag ggcatcggtc gagatcccgg
     3721 tgcctaatga gtgagctaac ttacattaat tgcgttgcgc tcactgcccg ctttccagtc
     3781 gggaaacctg tcgtgccagc tgcattaatg aatcggccaa cgcgcgggga gaggcggttt
     3841 gcgtattggg cgccagggtg gtttttcttt tcaccagtga gacgggcaac agctgattgc
     3901 ccttcaccgc ctggccctga gagagttgca gcaagcggtc cacgctggtt tgccccagca
     3961 ggcgaaaatc ctgtttgatg gtggttaacg gcgggatata acatgagctg tcttcggtat
     4021 cgtcgtatcc cactaccgag atatccgcac caacgcgcag cccggactcg gtaatggcgc
     4081 gcattgcgcc cagcgccatc tgatcgttgg caaccagcat cgcagtggga acgatgccct
     4141 cattcagcat ttgcatggtt tgttgaaaac cggacatggc actccagtcg ccttcccgtt
     4201 ccgctatcgg ctgaatttga ttgcgagtga gatatttatg ccagccagcc agacgcagac
     4261 gcgccgagac agaacttaat gggcccgcta acagcgcgat ttgctggtga cccaatgcga
     4321 ccagatgctc cacgcccagt cgcgtaccgt cttcatggga gaaaataata ctgttgatgg
     4381 gtgtctggtc agagacatca agaaataacg ccggaacatt agtgcaggca gcttccacag
     4441 caatggcatc ctggtcatcc agcggatagt taatgatcag cccactgacg cgttgcgcga
     4501 gaagattgtg caccgccgct ttacaggctt cgacgccgct tcgttctacc atcgacacca
     4561 ccacgctggc acccagttga tcggcgcgag atttaatcgc cgcgacaatt tgcgacggcg
     4621 cgtgcagggc cagactggag gtggcaacgc caatcagcaa cgactgtttg cccgccagtt
     4681 gttgtgccac gcggttggga atgtaattca gctccgccat cgccgcttcc actttttccc
     4741 gcgttttcgc agaaacgtgg ctggcctggt tcaccacgcg ggaaacggtc tgataagaga
     4801 caccggcata ctctgcgaca tcgtataacg ttactggttt cacattcacc accctgaatt
     4861 gactctcttc cgggcgctat catgccatac cgcgaaaggt tttgcgccat tcgatggtgt
     4921 ccgggatctc gacgctctcc cttatgcgac tcctgcatta ggaagcagcc cagtagtagg
     4981 ttgaggccgt tgagcaccgc cgccgcaagg aatggtgcat gcaaggagat ggcgcccaac
     5041 agtcccccgg ccacggggcc tgccaccata cccacgccga aacaagcgct catgagcccg
     5101 aagtggcgag cccgatcttc cccatcggtg atgtcggcga tataggcgcc agcaaccgca
     5161 cctgtggcgc cggtgatgcc ggccacgatg cgtccggcgt agaggatcga gatctcgatc
     5221 ccgcgaaatt aatacgactc actatagggg aattgtgagc ggataacaat tcccctctag
     5281 aaataatttt gtttaacttt aagaaggaga tatacatatg catcaccatc accatcacga
     5341 aaacttgtac ttccaaggtg aagaagtgcg taccattaaa gtttttacca ccgtggataa
     5401 catcaacctg catacccagg ttgttgatat gagcatgacc tatggtcagc agtttggtcc
     5461 gacctatctg gatggtgcag atgttaccaa aatcaaaccg cataatagcc atgaaggcaa
     5521 aaccttttat gtgctgccga atgatgatac cctgcgtgtt gaagcatttg agtattatca
     5581 taccaccgat ccgagctttc tgggtcgtta tatgagcgca ctgaatcata ccaaaaaatg
     5641 gaaatatccg caggttaatg gtctgaccag cattaaatgg gcagataata actgttatct
     5701 ggcaaccgca ctgctgacac tgcagcagat tgaactgaaa tttaaccctc cggcactgca
     5761 ggatgcctat tatcgtgcac gtgccggtga agcagcaaat ttttgtgcac tgattctggc
     5821 ctattgcaac aaaaccgttg gtgaactggg tgatgttcgt gaaaccatga gctacctgtt
     5881 tcagcatgca aatctggata gctgtaaacg tgttctgaat gttgtttgta aaacctgcgg
     5941 tcagcagcag accacactga aaggtgtgga agcagttatg tatatgggca ccctgagcta
     6001 tgaacagttc aaaaaaggtg ttcagattcc gtgtacctgt ggtaaacagg caaccaaata
     6061 tctggttcag caagaaagcc cgtttgtgat gatgagtgca ccgcctgcac agtatgagct
     6121 gaaacatggc acctttacct gtgcaagcga atacaccggt aattatcagt gtggccatta
     6181 taaacacatc accagcaaag aaaccctgta ttgtattgat ggtgccctgc tgacaaaaag
     6241 cagcgaatat aaaggtccga ttaccgacgt gttctataaa gaaaatagct acaccaccac
     6301 cattaaataa ggatccggct gctaacaaag cccgaaagga agctgagttg gctgctgcca
     6361 ccgctgagca ataactagca taaccccttg gggcctctaa acgggtcttg aggggttttt
     6421 tgctgaaagg aggaactata tccggatatc ccgcaagagg cccggcagta ccggcataac
     6481 caagcctatg cctacagcat ccagggtgac ggtgccgagg atgacgatga gcgcattgtt
     6541 agatttcata cacggtgcct gactgcgtta gcaatttaac tgtgataaac taccgcatta
     6601 aagcttatcg atgataagct gtcaaacatg agaa
//
