Features (pLannotate 1.2.2; 20 found; start..end, strand, type, name):
      1..23      +  RBS            RBS: efficient ribosome binding site from bacteriophage T7 gene 10 (Olins and Rangwala, 1989)
     34..51      +  CDS            7xHis (fragment): 6xHis affinity tag
     76..1020    +  CDS            R1A_SARS2 (fragment): Experimental evidence at protein level: Swiss-Prot protein existence level 1. [Non-structural protein 10]: Plays a pivotal role in viral transcription by stimulating both nsp14 3'-5' exoribonuclease and nsp16 2'-O-methyltransferase activities. Therefore plays an essential role in viral mRNAs cap methylation. From Severe acute respiratory syndrome coronavirus 2 (2019-nCoV) (SARS-CoV-2).
   1031..1080    +  CDS            SET1 (fragment): solubility-enhancement tag derived from T7 phage gene 10B
   1088..1135    +  terminator     T7 terminator: transcription terminator for bacteriophage T7 RNA polymerase
   1158..1262    -  CDS            TcR (fragment): tetracycline efflux protein; tet; confers resistance to tetracycline
   1310..1338    -  promoter       tet promoter: E. coli promoter for tetracycline efflux protein gene
   1451..1555    +  promoter       AmpR promoter: bla
   1556..2416    +  CDS            AmpR: β-lactamase; bla; confers resistance to ampicillin, carbenicillin, and related antibiotics
   2587..3175    +  rep_origin     ori: high-copy-number ColE1/pMB1/pBR322/pUC origin of replication
   3361..3500    -  misc_feature   bom: basis of mobility region from pBR322
   3602..3793    -  CDS            rop: Rop protein, which maintains plasmids at low copy number; rop
   3810..4190    +  CDS            YPB1_ECOLX: Protein predicted: Swiss-Prot protein existence level 4. From Escherichia coli.
   4432..5056    -  CDS            TcR (fragment): tetracycline efflux protein; tet; confers resistance to tetracycline
   5071..5092    -  protein_bind   CAP binding site: CAP binding activates transcription in the presence of cAMP. E. coli catabolite activator protein
   5105..6187    -  CDS            lacI: lac repressor; lacI; The lac repressor binds to the lac operator to inhibit transcription in E. coli. This inhibition can be relieved by adding lactose or isopropyl-β-D-thiogalactopyranoside (IPTG).
   6188..6265    -  promoter       lacI promoter: lacI
   6273..6552    -  CDS            TcR (fragment): tetracycline efflux protein; tet; confers resistance to tetracycline
   6574..6592    +  promoter       T7 promoter: promoter for bacteriophage T7 RNA polymerase
   6593..6617    +  protein_bind   lac operator: The lac repressor binds to the lac operator to inhibit transcription in E. coli. This inhibition can be relieved by adding lactose or isopropyl-β-D-thiogalactopyranoside (IPTG). lac repressor encoded by lacI
>Addgene plasmid #169192 | pET11a_His-TEV-PLpro (nsp3) (SARS-CoV-2) | addgene full sequence | sequence record 333229 | Addgene NGS Result
TTTGTTTAACTTTAAGAAGGAGATATACATATGCATCACCATCACCATCACGAAAACTTGTACTTCCAAG
GTGAAGAAGTGCGTACCATTAAAGTTTTTACCACCGTGGATAACATCAACCTGCATACCCAGGTTGTTGA
TATGAGCATGACCTATGGTCAGCAGTTTGGTCCGACCTATCTGGATGGTGCAGATGTTACCAAAATCAAA
CCGCATAATAGCCATGAAGGCAAAACCTTTTATGTGCTGCCGAATGATGATACCCTGCGTGTTGAAGCAT
TTGAGTATTATCATACCACCGATCCGAGCTTTCTGGGTCGTTATATGAGCGCACTGAATCATACCAAAAA
ATGGAAATATCCGCAGGTTAATGGTCTGACCAGCATTAAATGGGCAGATAATAACTGTTATCTGGCAACC
GCACTGCTGACACTGCAGCAGATTGAACTGAAATTTAACCCTCCGGCACTGCAGGATGCCTATTATCGTG
CACGTGCCGGTGAAGCAGCAAATTTTTGTGCACTGATTCTGGCCTATTGCAACAAAACCGTTGGTGAACT
GGGTGATGTTCGTGAAACCATGAGCTACCTGTTTCAGCATGCAAATCTGGATAGCTGTAAACGTGTTCTG
AATGTTGTTTGTAAAACCTGCGGTCAGCAGCAGACCACACTGAAAGGTGTGGAAGCAGTTATGTATATGG
GCACCCTGAGCTATGAACAGTTCAAAAAAGGTGTTCAGATTCCGTGTACCTGTGGTAAACAGGCAACCAA
ATATCTGGTTCAGCAAGAAAGCCCGTTTGTGATGATGAGTGCACCGCCTGCACAGTATGAGCTGAAACAT
GGCACCTTTACCTGTGCAAGCGAATACACCGGTAATTATCAGTGTGGCCATTATAAACACATCACCAGCA
AAGAAACCCTGTATTGTATTGATGGTGCCCTGCTGACAAAAAGCAGCGAATATAAAGGTCCGATTACCGA
CGTGTTCTATAAAGAAAATAGCTACACCACCACCATTAAATAAGGATCCGGCTGCTAACAAAGCCCGAAA
GGAAGCTGAGTTGGCTGCTGCCACCGCTGAGCAATAACTAGCATAACCCCTTGGGGCCTCTAAACGGGTC
TTGAGGGGTTTTTTGCTGAAAGGAGGAACTATATCCGGATATCCCGCAAGAGGCCCGGCAGTACCGGCAT
AACCAAGCCTATGCCTACAGCATCCAGGGTGACGGTGCCGAGGATGACGATGAGCGCATTGTTAGATTTC
ATACACGGTGCCTGACTGCGTTAGCAATTTAACTGTGATAAACTACCGCATTAAAGCTTATCGATGATAA
GCTGTCAAACATGAGAATTCTTGAAGACGAAAGGGCCTCGTGATACGCCTATTTTTATAGGTTAATGTCA
TGATAATAATGGTTTCTTAGACGTCAGGTGGCACTTTTCGGGGAAATGTGCGCGGAACCCCTATTTGTTT
ATTTTTCTAAATACATTCAAATATGTATCCGCTCATGAGACAATAACCCTGATAAATGCTTCAATAATAT
TGAAAAAGGAAGAGTATGAGTATTCAACATTTCCGTGTCGCCCTTATTCCCTTTTTTGCGGCATTTTGCC
TTCCTGTTTTTGCTCACCCAGAAACGCTGGTGAAAGTAAAAGATGCTGAAGATCAGTTGGGTGCACGAGT
GGGTTACATCGAACTGGATCTCAACAGCGGTAAGATCCTTGAGAGTTTTCGCCCCGAAGAACGTTTTCCA
ATGATGAGCACTTTTAAAGTTCTGCTATGTGGCGCGGTATTATCCCGTGTTGACGCCGGGCAAGAGCAAC
TCGGTCGCCGCATACACTATTCTCAGAATGACTTGGTTGAGTACTCACCAGTCACAGAAAAGCATCTTAC
GGATGGCATGACAGTAAGAGAATTATGCAGTGCTGCCATAACCATGAGTGATAACACTGCGGCCAACTTA
CTTCTGACAACGATCGGAGGACCGAAGGAGCTAACCGCTTTTTTGCACAACATGGGGGATCATGTAACTC
GCCTTGATCGTTGGGAACCGGAGCTGAATGAAGCCATACCAAACGACGAGCGTGACACCACGATGCCTGC
AGCAATGGCAACAACGTTGCGCAAACTATTAACTGGCGAACTACTTACTCTAGCTTCCCGGCAACAATTA
ATAGACTGGATGGAGGCGGATAAAGTTGCAGGACCACTTCTGCGCTCGGCCCTTCCGGCTGGCTGGTTTA
TTGCTGATAAATCTGGAGCCGGTGAGCGTGGGTCTCGCGGTATCATTGCAGCACTGGGGCCAGATGGTAA
GCCCTCCCGTATCGTAGTTATCTACACGACGGGGAGTCAGGCAACTATGGATGAACGAAATAGACAGATC
GCTGAGATAGGTGCCTCACTGATTAAGCATTGGTAACTGTCAGACCAAGTTTACTCATATATACTTTAGA
TTGATTTAAAACTTCATTTTTAATTTAAAAGGATCTAGGTGAAGATCCTTTTTGATAATCTCATGACCAA
AATCCCTTAACGTGAGTTTTCGTTCCACTGAGCGTCAGACCCCGTAGAAAAGATCAAAGGATCTTCTTGA
GATCCTTTTTTTCTGCGCGTAATCTGCTGCTTGCAAACAAAAAAACCACCGCTACCAGCGGTGGTTTGTT
TGCCGGATCAAGAGCTACCAACTCTTTTTCCGAAGGTAACTGGCTTCAGCAGAGCGCAGATACCAAATAC
TGTCCTTCTAGTGTAGCCGTAGTTAGGCCACCACTTCAAGAACTCTGTAGCACCGCCTACATACCTCGCT
CTGCTAATCCTGTTACCAGTGGCTGCTGCCAGTGGCGATAAGTCGTGTCTTACCGGGTTGGACTCAAGAC
GATAGTTACCGGATAAGGCGCAGCGGTCGGGCTGAACGGGGGGTTCGTGCACACAGCCCAGCTTGGAGCG
AACGACCTACACCGAACTGAGATACCTACAGCGTGAGCTATGAGAAAGCGCCACGCTTCCCGAAGGGAGA
AAGGCGGACAGGTATCCGGTAAGCGGCAGGGTCGGAACAGGAGAGCGCACGAGGGAGCTTCCAGGGGGAA
ACGCCTGGTATCTTTATAGTCCTGTCGGGTTTCGCCACCTCTGACTTGAGCGTCGATTTTTGTGATGCTC
GTCAGGGGGGCGGAGCCTATGGAAAAACGCCAGCAACGCGGCCTTTTTACGGTTCCTGGCCTTTTGCTGG
CCTTTTGCTCACATGTTCTTTCCTGCGTTATCCCCTGATTCTGTGGATAACCGTATTACCGCCTTTGAGT
GAGCTGATACCGCTCGCCGCAGCCGAACGACCGAGCGCAGCGAGTCAGTGAGCGAGGAAGCGGAAGAGCG
CCTGATGCGGTATTTTCTCCTTACGCATCTGTGCGGTATTTCACACCGCAATGGTGCACTCTCAGTACAA
TCTGCTCTGATGCCGCATAGTTAAGCCAGTATACACTCCGCTATCGCTACGTGACTGGGTCATGGCTGCG
CCCCGACACCCGCCAACACCCGCTGACGCGCCCTGACGGGCTTGTCTGCTCCCGGCATCCGCTTACAGAC
AAGCTGTGACCGTCTCCGGGAGCTGCATGTGTCAGAGGTTTTCACCGTCATCACCGAAACGCGCGAGGCA
GCTGCGGTAAAGCTCATCAGCGTGGTCGTGAAGCGATTCACAGATGTCTGCCTGTTCATCCGCGTCCAGC
TCGTTGAGTTTCTCCAGAAGCGTTAATGTCTGGCTTCTGATAAAGCGGGCCATGTTAAGGGCGGTTTTTT
CCTGTTTGGTCACTGATGCCTCCGTGTAAGGGGGATTTCTGTTCATGGGGGTAATGATACCGATGAAACG
AGAGAGGATGCTCACGATACGGGTTACTGATGATGAACATGCCCGGTTACTGGAACGTTGTGAGGGTAAA
CAACTGGCGGTATGGATGCGGCGGGACCAGAGAAAAATCACTCAGGGTCAATGCCAGCGCTTCGTTAATA
CAGATGTAGGTGTTCCACAGGGTAGCCAGCAGCATCCTGCGATGCAGATCCGGAACATAATGGTGCAGGG
CGCTGACTTCCGCGTTTCCAGACTTTACGAAACACGGAAACCGAAGACCATTCATGTTGTTGCTCAGGTC
GCAGACGTTTTGCAGCAGCAGTCGCTTCACGTTCGCTCGCGTATCGGTGATTCATTCTGCTAACCAGTAA
GGCAACCCCGCCAGCCTAGCCGGGTCCTCAACGACAGGAGCACGATCATGCGCACCCGTGGCCAGGACCC
AACGCTGCCCGAGATGCGCCGCGTGCGGCTGCTGGAGATGGCGGACGCGATGGATATGTTCTGCCAAGGG
TTGGTTTGCGCATTCACAGTTCTCCGCAAGAATTGATTGGCTCCAATTCTTGGAGTGGTGAATCCGTTAG
CGAGGTGCCGCCGGCTTCCATTCAGGTCGAGGTGGCCCGGCTCCATGCACCGCGACGCAACGCGGGGAGG
CAGACAAGGTATAGGGCGGCGCCTACAATCCATGCCAACCCGTTCCATGTGCTCGCCGAGGCGGCATAAA
TCGCCGTGACGATCAGCGGTCCAATGATCGAAGTTAGGCTGGTAAGAGCCGCGAGCGATCCTTGAAGCTG
TCCCTGATGGTCGTCATCTACCTGCCTGGACAGCATGGCCTGCAACGCGGGCATCCCGATGCCGCCGGAA
GCGAGAAGAATCATAATGGGGAAGGCCATCCAGCCTCGCGTCGCGAACGCCAGCAAGACGTAGCCCAGCG
CGTCGGCCGCCATGCCGGCGATAATGGCCTGCTTCTCGCCGAAACGTTTGGTGGCGGGACCAGTGACGAA
GGCTTGAGCGAGGGCGTGCAAGATTCCGAATACCGCAAGCGACAGGCCGATCATCGTCGCGCTCCAGCGA
AAGCGGTCCTCGCCGAAAATGACCCAGAGCGCTGCCGGCACCTGTCCTACGAGTTGCATGATAAAGAAGA
CAGTCATAAGTGCGGCGACGATAGTCATGCCCCGCGCCCACCGGAAGGAGCTGACTGGGTTGAAGGCTCT
CAAGGGCATCGGTCGAGATCCCGGTGCCTAATGAGTGAGCTAACTTACATTAATTGCGTTGCGCTCACTG
CCCGCTTTCCAGTCGGGAAACCTGTCGTGCCAGCTGCATTAATGAATCGGCCAACGCGCGGGGAGAGGCG
GTTTGCGTATTGGGCGCCAGGGTGGTTTTTCTTTTCACCAGTGAGACGGGCAACAGCTGATTGCCCTTCA
CCGCCTGGCCCTGAGAGAGTTGCAGCAAGCGGTCCACGCTGGTTTGCCCCAGCAGGCGAAAATCCTGTTT
GATGGTGGTTAACGGCGGGATATAACATGAGCTGTCTTCGGTATCGTCGTATCCCACTACCGAGATATCC
GCACCAACGCGCAGCCCGGACTCGGTAATGGCGCGCATTGCGCCCAGCGCCATCTGATCGTTGGCAACCA
GCATCGCAGTGGGAACGATGCCCTCATTCAGCATTTGCATGGTTTGTTGAAAACCGGACATGGCACTCCA
GTCGCCTTCCCGTTCCGCTATCGGCTGAATTTGATTGCGAGTGAGATATTTATGCCAGCCAGCCAGACGC
AGACGCGCCGAGACAGAACTTAATGGGCCCGCTAACAGCGCGATTTGCTGGTGACCCAATGCGACCAGAT
GCTCCACGCCCAGTCGCGTACCGTCTTCATGGGAGAAAATAATACTGTTGATGGGTGTCTGGTCAGAGAC
ATCAAGAAATAACGCCGGAACATTAGTGCAGGCAGCTTCCACAGCAATGGCATCCTGGTCATCCAGCGGA
TAGTTAATGATCAGCCCACTGACGCGTTGCGCGAGAAGATTGTGCACCGCCGCTTTACAGGCTTCGACGC
CGCTTCGTTCTACCATCGACACCACCACGCTGGCACCCAGTTGATCGGCGCGAGATTTAATCGCCGCGAC
AATTTGCGACGGCGCGTGCAGGGCCAGACTGGAGGTGGCAACGCCAATCAGCAACGACTGTTTGCCCGCC
AGTTGTTGTGCCACGCGGTTGGGAATGTAATTCAGCTCCGCCATCGCCGCTTCCACTTTTTCCCGCGTTT
TCGCAGAAACGTGGCTGGCCTGGTTCACCACGCGGGAAACGGTCTGATAAGAGACACCGGCATACTCTGC
GACATCGTATAACGTTACTGGTTTCACATTCACCACCCTGAATTGACTCTCTTCCGGGCGCTATCATGCC
ATACCGCGAAAGGTTTTGCGCCATTCGATGGTGTCCGGGATCTCGACGCTCTCCCTTATGCGACTCCTGC
ATTAGGAAGCAGCCCAGTAGTAGGTTGAGGCCGTTGAGCACCGCCGCCGCAAGGAATGGTGCATGCAAGG
AGATGGCGCCCAACAGTCCCCCGGCCACGGGGCCTGCCACCATACCCACGCCGAAACAAGCGCTCATGAG
CCCGAAGTGGCGAGCCCGATCTTCCCCATCGGTGATGTCGGCGATATAGGCGCCAGCAACCGCACCTGTG
GCGCCGGTGATGCCGGCCACGATGCGTCCGGCGTAGAGGATCGAGATCTCGATCCCGCGAAATTAATACG
ACTCACTATAGGGGAATTGTGAGCGGATAACAATTCCCCTCTAGAAATAAT
